Addgene plasmid #14931: pCMV5 Flag-NLS-Smad2
Depositing lab: Joan Massague. Depositing organization: Memorial Sloan-Kettering Cancer Center. Publication: Ubiquitin-dependent degradation of TGF-beta-activated smad2. Lo RS, Massague J. Nat Cell Biol. 1999 Dec . 1(8):472-8. 10.1038/70258 PubMed 10587642.
Backbone
  Vector backbone: pCMV5
  Backbone size w/o insert (bp): 4700
  Vector type: Mammalian Expression
Growth in bacteria
  Bacterial resistance: Ampicillin, 100 μg/mL
  Growth temperature: 37°C
  Growth strain: DH5alpha
  Copy number: High Copy
Gene/Insert
  Gene/Insert name: NLS-Smad2 (alt name: Smad2)
  Species: H. sapiens (human)
  Insert size (bp): 1400
  Mutation: full-length Smad2 is fused to a nuclear-localization sequence (NLS)
  Entrez Gene: SMAD2 (a.k.a. CHTD8, JV18, JV18-1, LDS6, MADH2, MADR2, hMAD-2, hSMAD2)
  Tag / fusion protein: Flag (N terminal on insert)
  Cloning method: Restriction Enzyme; 5′ cloning site EcoRI (not destroyed); 3′ cloning site BamHI (not destroyed)
  Sequencing primers: 5′ CMV Forward
Terms and licenses: Academic/Nonprofit Terms; Industry Terms: Not Available to Industry
How to cite: pCMV5 Flag-NLS-Smad2 was a gift from Joan Massague (Addgene plasmid # 14931 ; http://n2t.net/addgene:14931 ; RRID:Addgene_14931)
