[The description below was written by a language model from this plasmid's Addgene catalogue record and pLannotate feature annotations shown in this document.]
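Description:
pCMV5 Flag-NLS-Smad2 is a mammalian expression plasmid built on the pCMV5 backbone that drives production of full-length human SMAD2 fused at its N-terminus to a FLAG epitope and a nuclear-localization sequence. The sequenced record is about 6.0 kb. In bacteria it is maintained through a high-copy ColE1/pUC-type origin and selected with ampicillin via the β-lactamase gene and its own promoter. An f1 origin is also present, along with backbone remnants of lac-derived sequences (lac promoter and operator, CAP site, lacI and lacZα fragments) and a T7 promoter, none of which are part of the expression cassette. No mammalian selection marker is annotated, so the plasmid appears suited to transient transfection.

The expression unit consists of the human cytomegalovirus immediate-early enhancer and promoter, followed by the FLAG tag, a short unannotated interval before the SMAD2 coding sequence that presumably holds the NLS described in the catalogue entry, the roughly 1.4 kb SMAD2 open reading frame cloned between EcoRI and BamHI sites, and the human growth hormone polyadenylation signal. Downstream SV40 enhancer/early promoter fragments and the SV40 origin permit episomal amplification in cells expressing large T antigen, such as COS cells.

SMAD2 is a receptor-regulated SMAD that normally accumulates in the nucleus after phosphorylation by TGF-β or activin type I receptors. Appending an NLS is a way to direct the protein to the nucleus independently of that signal, while the FLAG tag allows detection and immunoprecipitation. The associated publication concerns ubiquitin-dependent degradation of TGF-β-activated Smad2, which suggests the construct was used to examine how nuclear localization relates to Smad2 turnover.
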