Features (pLannotate 1.2.2; 18 found; start..end, strand, type, name):
      1..380     +  enhancer       CMV enhancer: human cytomegalovirus immediate early enhancer
    382..581     +  promoter       CMV promoter: human cytomegalovirus (CMV) immediate early promoter
    622..642     +  CDS            FLAG (fragment): FLAG® epitope tag, followed by an enterokinase cleavage site
    673..2073    +  CDS            SMAD2: SMAD2_HUMAN - Also known as MADH2, MADR2. Experimental evidence at protein level: Swiss-Prot protein existence level 1. Receptor-regulated SMAD (R-SMAD) that is an intracellular signal transducer and transcriptional modulator activated by TGF-beta (transforming growth factor) and activin type 1 receptor kinases. Binds the TRE element in the promoter region of many genes that are regulated by TGF-beta and, on formation of the SMAD2/SMAD4 complex, activates transcription. May act as a tumor suppressor in colorectal carcinoma. Positively regulates PDPK1 kinase activity by stimulating its dissocia
   2084..2706    +  polyA_signal   hGH poly(A) signal: human growth hormone polyadenylation signal
   2748..2819    +  promoter       SV40 promoter (fragment): SV40 enhancer and early promoter
   2820..2891    +  promoter       SV40 promoter (fragment): SV40 enhancer and early promoter
   2895..3029    +  rep_origin     SV40 ori: SV40 origin of replication
   3082..3100    -  promoter       T7 promoter: promoter for bacteriophage T7 RNA polymerase
   3138..3154    -  protein_bind   lac operator: The lac repressor binds to the lac operator to inhibit transcription in E. coli. This inhibition can be relieved by adding lactose or isopropyl-β-D-thiogalactopyranoside (IPTG). lac repressor encoded by lacI
   3162..3192    -  promoter       lac promoter: promoter for the E. coli lac operon
   3207..3228    -  protein_bind   CAP binding site: CAP binding activates transcription in the presence of cAMP. E. coli catabolite activator protein
   3241..3333    -  CDS            lacI (fragment): lac repressor; lacI; The lac repressor binds to the lac operator to inhibit transcription in E. coli. This inhibition can be relieved by adding lactose or isopropyl-β-D-thiogalactopyranoside (IPTG).
   3516..4104    -  rep_origin     ori: high-copy-number ColE1/pMB1/pBR322/pUC origin of replication
   4275..5135    -  CDS            AmpR: β-lactamase; bla; confers resistance to ampicillin, carbenicillin, and related antibiotics
   5136..5240    -  promoter       AmpR promoter: bla
   5267..5695    +  rep_origin     f1 ori (sequence partly withheld): f1 bacteriophage origin of replication; arrow indicates direction of (+) strand synthesis
   5726..5880    -  CDS            lacZα (fragment): LacZα fragment of β-galactosidase; lacZ fragment
>Addgene plasmid #14931 | pCMV5 Flag-NLS-Smad2 | addgene full sequence | sequence record 313743 | Addgene NGS Result
GACATTGATTATTGACTAGTTATTAATAGTAATCAATTACGGGGTCATTAGTTCATAGCCCATATATGGA
GTTCCGCGTTACATAACTTACGGTAAATGGCCCGCCTGGCTGACCGCCCAACGACCCCCGCCCATTGACG
TCAATAATGACGTATGTTCCCATAGTAACGCCAATAGGGACTTTCCATTGACGTCAATGGGTGGAGTATT
TACGGTAAACTGCCCACTTGGCAGTACATCAAGTGTATCATATGCCAAGTCCGCCCCCTATTGACGTCAA
TGACGGTAAATGGCCCGCCTGGCATTATGCCCAGTACATGACCTTACGGGACTTTCCTACTTGGCAGTAC
ATCTACGTATTAGTCATCGCTATTACCATGGTGATGCGGTTTTGGCAGTACACCAATGGGCGTGGATAGC
GGTTTGACTCACGGGGATTTCCAAGTCTCCACCCCATTGACGTCAATGGGAGTTTGTTTTGGCACCAAAA
TCAACGGGACTTTCCAAAATGTCGTAATAACCCCGCCCCGTTGACGCAAATGGGCGGTAGGCGTGTACGG
TGGGAGGTCTATATAAGCAGAGCTCGTTTAGTGAACCGTCAGAATTGCAGTGACCATGGACTACAAGGAC
GACGATGACAAGGAATTCCCCAAGAAGAAGAGAAAGGTGGAGATGTCGTCCATCTTGCCATTCACGCCGC
CAGTTGTGAAGAGACTGCTGGGATGGAAGAAGTCAGCTGGTGGGTCTGGAGGAGCAGGCGGAGGAGAGCA
GAATGGGCAGGAAGAAAAGTGGTGTGAGAAAGCAGTGAAAAGTTCGGTGAAGAAGCTAAAGAAAACAGGA
CGATTAGATGAGCTTGAGAAAGCCATCACCACTCAAAACTGTAATACTAAATGTGTTACCATACCAAGCA
CTTGCTCTGAAATTTGGGGACTGAGTACACCAAATACGATAGATCAGTGGGATACAACAGGCCTTTACAG
CTTCTCTGAACAAACCAGGTCTCTTGATGGTCGTCTCCAGGTATCCCATCGAAAAGGATTGCCACATGTT
ATATATTGCCGATTATGGCGCTGGCCTGATCTTCACAGTCATCATGAACTCAAGGCAATTGAAAACTGCG
AATATGCTTTTAATCTTAAAAAGGATGAAGTATGTGTAAACCCTTACCACTATCAGAGAGTTGAGACACC
AGTTTTGCCTCCAGTATTAGTGCCCCGACACACCGAGATCCTAACAGAACTTCCGCCTCTGGATGACTAT
ACTCACTCCATTCCAGAAAACACTAACTTCCCAGCAGGAATTGAGCCACAGAGTAATTATATTCCAGAAA
CGCCACCTCCTGGATATATCAGTGAAGATGGAGAAACAAGTGACCAACAGTTGAATCAAAGTATGGACAC
AGGCTCTCCAGCAGAACTATCTCCTACTACTCTTTCCCCTGTTAATCATAGCTTGGATTTACAGCCAGTT
ACTTACTCAGAACCTGCATTTTGGTGTTCAATAGCATATTATGAATTAAATCAGAGGGTTGGAGAAACCT
TCCATGCATCACAGCCCTCACTCACTGTAGATGGCTTTACAGACCCATCAAATTCAGAGAGGTTCTGCTT
AGGTTTACTCTCCAATGTTAACCGAAATGCCACGGTAGAAATGACAAGAAGGCATATAGGAAGAGGAGTG
CGCTTATACTACATAGGTGGGGAAGTTTTTGCTGAGTGCCTAAGTGATAGTGCAATCTTTGTGCAGAGCC
CCAATTGTAATCAGAGATATGGCTGGCACCCTGCAACAGTGTGTAAAATTCCACCAGGCTGTAATCTGAA
GATCTTCAACAACCAGGAATTTGCTGCTCTTCTGGCTCAGTCTGTTAATCAGGGTTTTGAAGCCGTCTAT
CAGCTAACTAGAATGTGCACCATAAGAATGAGTTTTGTGAAAGGGTGGGGAGCAGAATACCGAAGGCAGA
CGGTAACAAGTACTCCTTGCTGGATTGAACTTCATCTGAATGGACCTCTACAGTGGTTGGACAAAGTATT
AACTCAGATGGGATCTCCTTCAGTGCGTTGCTCAAGCATGTCATAAGGATCCCGGGTGGCATCCCTGTGA
CCCCTCCCCAGTGCCTCTCCTGGCCCTGGAAGTTGCCACTCCAGTGCCCACCAGCCTTGTCCTAATAAAA
TTAAGTTGCATCATTTTGTCTGACTAGGTGTCCTTCTATAATATTATGGGGTGGAGGGGGGTGGTATGGA
GCAAGGGGCAAGTTGGGAAGACAACCTGTAGGGCCTGCGGGGTCTATTGGGAACCAAGCTGGAGTGCAGT
GGCACAATCTTGGCTCACTGCAATCTCCGCCTCCTGGGTTCAAGCGATTCTCCTGCCTCAGCCTCCCGAG
TTGTTGGGATTCCAGGCATGCATGACCAGGCTCAGCTAATTTTTGTTTTTTTGGTAGAGACGGGGTTTCA
CCATATTGGCCAGGCTGGTCTCCAACTCCTAATCTCAGGTGATCTACCCACCTTGGCCTCCCAAATTGCT
GGGATTACAGGCGTGAACCACTGCTCCCTTCCCTGTCCTTCTGATTTTAAAATAACTATACCAGCAGGAG
GACGTCCAGACACAGCATAGGCTACCTGGCCATGCCCAACCGGTGGGACATTTGAGTTGCTTGCTTGGCA
CTGTCCTCTCATGCGTTGGGTCCACTCAGTAGATGCCTGTTGAATTGGGTACGCGGCCAGCTTGGCTGTG
GAATGTGTGTCAGTTAGGGTGTGGAAAGTCCCCAGGCTCCCCAGCAGGCAGAAGTATGCAAAGCATGCAT
CTCAATTAGTCAGCAACCAGGTGTGGAAAGTCCCCAGGCTCCCCAGCAGGCAGAAGTATGCAAAGCATGC
ATCTCAATTAGTCAGCAACCATAGTCCCGCCCCTAACTCCGCCCAGTTCCGCCCATTCTCCGCCCCATGG
CTGACTAATTTTTTTTATTTATGCAGAGGCCGAGGCCGCCTCGGCCTCTGAGCTATTCCAGAAGTAGTGA
GGAGGCTTTTTTGGAGGCCTAGGCTTTTGCAAAAAGCTCCTCGAGGAACTGAAAAACCAGAAAGTTAATT
CCCTATAGTGAGTCGTATTAAATTCGTAATCATGTCATAGCTGTTTCCTGTGTGAAATTGTTATCCGCTC
ACAATTCCACACAACATACGAGCCGGAAGCATAAAGTGTAAAGCCTGGGGTGCCTAATGAGTGAGCTAAC
TCACATTAATTGCGTTGCGCTCACTGCCCGCTTTCCAGTCGGGAAACCTGTCGTGCCAGCTGCATTAATG
AATCGGCCAACGCGCGGGGAGAGGCGGTTTGCGTATTGGGCGCTCTTCCGCTTCCTCGCTCACTGACTCG
CTGCGCTCGGTCGTTCGGCTGCGGCGAGCGGTATCAGCTCACTCAAAGGCGGTAATACGGTTATCCACAG
AATCAGGGGATAACGCAGGAAAGAACATGTGAGCAAAAGGCCAGCAAAAGGCCAGGAACCGTAAAAAGGC
CGCGTTGCTGGCGTTTTTCCATAGGCTCCGCCCCCCTGACGAGCATCACAAAAATCGACGCTCAAGTCAG
AGGTGGCGAAACCCGACAGGACTATAAAGATACCAGGCGTTTCCCCCTGGAAGCTCCCTCGTGCGCTCTC
CTGTTCCGACCCTGCCGCTTACCGGATACCTGTCCGCCTTTCTCCCTTCGGGAAGCGTGGCGCTTTCTCA
TAGCTCACGCTGTAGGTATCTCAGTTCGGTGTAGGTCGTTCGCTCCAAGCTGGGCTGTGTGCACGAACCC
CCCGTTCAGCCCGACCGCTGCGCCTTATCCGGTAACTATCGTCTTGAGTCCAACCCGGTAAGACACGACT
TATCGCCACTGGCAGCAGCCACTGGTAACAGGATTAGCAGAGCGAGGTATGTAGGCGGTGCTACAGAGTT
CTTGAAGTGGTGGCCTAACTACGGCTACACTAGAAGAACAGTATTTGGTATCTGCGCTCTGCTGAAGCCA
GTTACCTTCGGAAAAAGAGTTGGTAGCTCTTGATCCGGCAAACAAACCACCGCTGGTAGCGGTGGTTTTT
TTGTTTGCAAGCAGCAGATTACGCGCAGAAAAAAAGGATCTCAAGAAGATCCTTTGATCTTTTCTACGGG
GTCTGACGCTCAGTGGAACGAAAACTCACGTTAAGGGATTTTGGTCATGAGATTATCAAAAAGGATCTTC
ACCTAGATCCTTTTAAATTAAAAATGAAGTTTTAAATCAATCTAAAGTATATATGAGTAAACTTGGTCTG
ACAGTTACCAATGCTTAATCAGTGAGGCACCTATCTCAGCGATCTGTCTATTTCGTTCATCCATAGTTGC
CTGACTCCCCGTCGTGTAGATAACTACGATACGGGAGGGCTTACCATCTGGCCCCAGTGCTGCAATGATA
CCGCGAGACCCACGCTCACCGGCTCCAGATTTATCAGCAATAAACCAGCCAGCCGGAAGGGCCGAGCGCA
GAAGTGGTCCTGCAACTTTATCCGCCTCCATCCAGTCTATTAATTGTTGCCGGGAAGCTAGAGTAAGTAG
TTCGCCAGTTAATAGTTTGCGCAACGTTGTTGCCATTGCTACAGGCATCGTGGTGTCACGCTCGTCGTTT
GGTATGGCTTCATTCAGCTCCGGTTCCCAACGATCAAGGCGAGTTACATGATCCCCCATGTTGTGCAAAA
AAGCGGTTAGCTCCTTCGGTCCTCCGATCGTTGTCAGAAGTAAGTTGGCCGCAGTGTTATCACTCATGGT
TATGGCAGCACTGCATAATTCTCTTACTGTCATGCCATCCGTAAGATGCTTTTCTGTGACTGGTGAGTAC
TCAACCAAGTCATTCTGAGAATAGTGTATGCGGCGACCGAGTTGCTCTTGCCCGGCGTCAATACGGGATA
ATACCGCGCCACATAGCAGAACTTTAAAAGTGCTCATCATTGGAAAACGTTCTTCGGGGCGAAAACTCTC
AAGGATCTTACCGCTGTTGAGATCCAGTTCGATGTAACCCACTCGTGCACCCAACTGATCTTCAGCATCT
TTTACTTTCACCAGCGTTTCTGGGTGAGCAAAAACAGGAAGGCAAAATGCCGCAAAAAAGGGAATAAGGG
CGACACGGAAATGTTGAATACTCATACTCTTCCTTTTTCAATATTATTGAAGCATTTATCAGGGTTATTG
TCTCATGAGCGGATACATATTTGAATGTATTTAGAAAAATAAACAAATAGGGGTTCCGCGCACATTTCCC
CGAAAAGTGCCACCTG
[124 nt withheld, positions 5267-5390]
C
[91 nt withheld, positions 5392-5482]
A
[49 nt withheld, positions 5484-5532]
CCTTTGACGTTGGAGTCCACGTTCTTT
[37 nt withheld, positions 5560-5596]
ACCCTATCTCGGTCTATTCTTTTGATTTATAAGGGATTTTGCCGATTTCGGCCTATTGGTTAAAAAATGA
GCTGATTTAACAAAAATTTAACGCGAATTTTAACAAAATATTAACGCTTACAATTTCCATTCGCCATTCA
GGCTGCGCAACTGTTGGGAAGGGCGATCGGTGCGGGCCTCTTCGCTATTACGCCAGCTGGCGAAAGGGGG
ATGTGCTGCAAGGCGATTAAGTTGGGTAACGCCAGGGTTTTCCCAGTCACGACGTTGTAAAACGACGGCC
AGTGCCAAGCTGATCTATACATTGAATCAATATTGGCAATTAGCCATATTAGTCATTGGTTATATAGCAT
AAATCAATATTGGCTATTGGCCATTGCATACGTTGTATCTATATCATAATATGTACATTTATATTGGCTC
ATGTCCAATATGACCGCCATGTT
